>Addgene plasmid #196690 | kiCAP-AAV-M.Fas.4 | addgene full sequence | sequence record 389719 | Addgene NGS Result
TACCGGGCCCCCCCTCGATCGAGGTCGACACGCGTGGAGGGGTGGAGTCGTGACGTGAATTACGTCATAG
GGTTAGGGAGGTCCTGTATTAGAGGTCACGTGAGTGTTTTGCGACATTTTGCGACACCATGTGGTCACGC
TGGGTATTTAAGCCCGAGTGAGCACGCAGGGTCTCCATTTTGAAGCGGGAGGTTTGAACGCGCAGCCGCC
ATGCCGGGGTTTTACGAGATTGTGATTAAGGTCCCCAGCGACCTTGACGAGCATCTGCCCGGCATTTCTG
ACAGCTTTGTGAACTGGGTGGCCGAGAAGGAATGGGAGTTGCCGCCAGATTCTGACATGGATCTGAATCT
GATTGAGCAGGCACCCCTGACCGTGGCCGAGAAGCTGCAGCGCGACTTTCTGACGGAATGGCGCCGTGTG
AGTAAGGCCCCGGAGGCTCTTTTCTTTGTGCAATTTGAGAAGGGAGAGAGCTACTTCCACATGCACGTGC
TCGTGGAAACCACCGGGGTGAAATCCATGGTTTTGGGACGTTTCCTGAGTCAGATTCGCGAAAAACTGAT
TCAGAGAATTTACCGCGGGATCGAGCCGACTTTGCCAAACTGGTTCGCGGTCACAAAGACCAGAAATGGC
GCCGGAGGCGGGAACAAGGTGGTGGATGAGTGCTACATCCCCAATTACTTGCTCCCCAAAACCCAGCCTG
AGCTCCAGTGGGCGTGGACTAATATGGAACAGTATTTAAGCGCCTGTTTGAATCTCACGGAGCGTAAACG
GTTGGTGGCGCAGCATCTGACGCACGTGTCGCAGACGCAGGAGCAGAACAAAGAGAATCAGAATCCCAAT
TCTGATGCGCCGGTGATCAGATCAAAAACTTCAGCCAGGTACATGGAGCTGGTCGGGTGGCTCGTGGACA
AGGGGATTACCTCGGAGAAGCAGTGGATCCAGGAGGACCAGGCCTCATACATCTCCTTCAATGCGGCCTC
CAACTCGCGGTCCCAAATCAAGGCTGCCTTGGACAATGCGGGAAAGATTATGAGCCTGACTAAAACCGCC
CCCGACTACCTGGTGGGCCAGCAGCCCGTGGAGGACATTTCCAGCAATCGGATTTATAAAATTTTGGAAC
TAAACGGGTACGATCCCCAATATGCGGCTTCCGTCTTTCTGGGATGGGCCACGAAAAAGTTCGGCAAGAG
GAACACCATCTGGCTGTTTGGGCCTGCAACTACCGGGAAGACCAACATCGCGGAGGCCATAGCCCACACT
GTGCCCTTCTACGGGTGCGTAAACTGGACCAATGAGAACTTTCCCTTCAACGACTGTGTCGACAAGATGG
TGATCTGGTGGGAGGAGGGGAAGATGACCGCCAAGGTCGTGGAGTCGGCCAAAGCCATTCTCGGAGGAAG
CAAGGTGCGCGTGGACCAGAAATGCAAGTCCTCGGCCCAGATAGACCCGACTCCCGTGATCGTCACCTCC
AACACCAACATGTGCGCCGTGATTGACGGGAACTCAACGACCTTCGAACACCAGCAGCCGTTGCAAGACC
GGATGTTCAAATTTGAACTCACCCGCCGTCTGGATCATGACTTTGGGAAGGTCACCAAGCAGGAAGTCAA
AGACTTTTTCCGGTGGGCAAAGGATCACGTGGTTGAGGTGGAGCATGAATTCTACGTCAAAAAGGGTGGA
GCCAAGAAAAGACCCGCCCCCAGTGACGCAGATATAAGTGAGCCCAAACGGGTGCGCGAGTCAGTTGCGC
AGCCATCGACGTCAGACGCGGAAGCTTCGATCAACTACGCGGACAGGTACCAAAACAAATGTTCTCGTCA
CGTGGGCATGAATCTGATGCTGTTTCCCTGCAGACAATGCGAGAGACTGAATCAGAATTCAAATATCTGC
TTCACTCACGGTGTCAAAGACTGTTTAGAGTGCTTTCCCGTGTCAGAATCTCAACCCGTTTCTGTCGTCA
AAAAGGCGTATCAGAAACTGTGCTACATTCATCACATCATGGGAAAGGTGCCAGACGCTTGCACTGCTTG
CGACCTGGTCAATGTGGACTTGGATGACTGTGTTTCTGAACAATAAATGACTTAAACCAGGTATTGCTGC
CGATGGTTATCTTCCAGATTGGCTCGAGGACAACCTTAGTGAACTAGTGCCACCATGAGTCGGCTGGATA
AATCTAAAGTCATAAACGGCGCTCTGGAATTACTCAATGAAGTCGGTATCGAAGGCCTGACGACAAGGAA
ACTCGCTCAAAAGCTGGGAGTTGAGCAGCCTACCCTGTACTGGCACGTGAAGAACAAGCGGGCCCTGCTC
GATGCCCTGGCCATCGAGATGCTGGACAGGCATCATACCCACTTCTGCCCCCTGGAAGGCGAGTCATGGC
AAGACTTTCTGCGGAACAACGCCAAGTCATTCCGCTGTGCTCTCCTCTCACATCGCGACGGGGCTAAAGT
GCATCTCGGCACCCGCCCAACAGAGAAACAGTACGAAACCCTGGAAAATCAGCTCGCGTTCCTGTGTCAG
CAAGGCTTCTCCCTGGAGAACGCACTGTACGCTCTGTCCGCCGTGGGCCACTTTACACTGGGCTGCGTAT
TGGAGGAACAGGAGCATCAAGTAGCAAAAGAGGAAAGAGAGACACCTACCACCGATTCTATGCCCCCACT
TCTGAGACAAGCAATTGAGCTGTTCGACCGGCAGGGAGCCGAACCTGCCTTCCTTTTCGGCCTGGAACTA
ATCATATGTGGCCTGGAGAAACAGCTAAAGTGCGAAAGCGGCGGGCCGGCCGACGCCCTTGACGATTTTG
ACTTAGACATGCTCCCAGCCGATGCCCTTGACGACTTTGACCTTGATATGCTGCCTGCTGACGCTCTTGA
CGATTTTGACCTTGACATGCTCCCCGGGTAAATGCATGAATTCGATCTAGAGGGCCCTATTCTATAGTGT
CACCTAAATGCTAGAGCTCGCTGATCAGCCTCGACTGTGCCTTCTAGTTGCCAGCCATCTGTTGTTTGCC
CCTCCCCCGTGCCTTCCTTGACCCTGGAAGGTGCCACTCCCACTGTCCTTTCCTAATAAAATGAGGAAAT
TGCATCGCATTGTCTGAGTAGGTGTCATTCTATTCTGGGGGGTGGGGTGGGGCAGGACAGCAAGGGGGAG
GATTGGGAAGACAATAGCAGGCATGCTGGGGATGCGGTGGGCTCTATGGCTTCTGAGGCGGAAAGAACCA
GCTGGGGCTCGAATCAAGCTATCAAGTGCCACCTGACGTCTCCCTATCAGTGATAGAGAAGTCGACACGT
CTCGAGCTCCCTATCAGTGATAGAGAAGGTACGTCTAGAACGTCTCCCTATCAGTGATAGAGAAGTCGAC
ACGTCTCGAGCTCCCTATCAGTGATAGAGAAGGTACGTCTAGAACGTCTCCCTATCAGTGATAGAGAAGT
CGACACGTCTCGAGCTCCCTATCAGTGATAGAGAAGGTACGTCTAGAACGTCTCCCTATCAGTGATAGAG
AAGTCGACACGTCTCGAGCTCCCTATCAGTGATAGAGAAGGTACCCCCTATATAAGCAGAGAGATCTGTT
CAAATTTGAACTGACTAAGCGGCTCCCGCCAGATTTTGGCAAGATTACTAAGCAGGAAGTCAAGGACTTT
TTTGCTTGGGCAAAGGTCAATCAGGTGCCGGTGACTCACGAGTTTAAAGTTCCCAGGGAATTGGCGGGAA
CTAAAGGGGCGGAGAAATCTCTAAAACGCCCACTGGGTGACGTCACCAATACTAGCTATAAAAGTCTGGA
GAAGCGGGCCAGGCTCTCATTTGTTCCCGAGACGCCTCGCAGTTCAGACGTGACTGTTGATCCCGCTCCT
CTGCGACCGCTAGCTTCGATCAACTACGCGGACAGGTACCAAAACAAATGTTCTCGTCACGTGGGCATGA
ATCTGATGCTGTTTCCCTGCAGACAATGCGAGAGACTGAATCAGAATTCAAATATCTGCTTCACTCACGG
TGTCAAAGACTGTTTAGAGTGCTTTCCCGTGTCAGAATCTCAACCCGTTTCTGTCGTCAAAAAGGCGTAT
CAGAAACTGTGCTACATTCATCACATCATGGGAAAGGTGCCAGACGCTTGCACTGCTTGCGACCTGGTCA
ATGTGGACTTGGATGACTGTGTTTCTGAACAATAAATGACTTAAACCAGGTATGGCTGCCGATGGTTATC
TTCCAGATTGGCTCGAGGACAACCTTAGTGAAGGAATTCGCGAGTGGTGGGCTTTGAAACCTGGAGCCCC
TCAACCCAAGGCAAATCAACAACATCAAGACAACGCTCGAGGTCTTGTGCTTCCGGGTTACAAATACCTT
GGACCCGGCAACGGACTCGACAAGGGGGAGCCGGTCAACGCAGCAGACGCGGCGGCCCTCGAGCACGACA
AGGCCTACGACCAGCAGCTCAAGGCCGGAGACAACCCGTACCTCAAGTACAACCACGCCGACGCCGAGTT
CCAGGAGCGGCTCAAAGAAGATACGTCTTTTGGGGGCAACCTCGGGCGAGCAGTCTTCCAGGCCAAAAAG
AGGCTTCTTGAACCTCTTGGTCTGGTTGAGGAAGCGGCTAAGACGGCTCCTGGAAAGAAGAGGCCTGTAG
AGCAGTCTCCTCAGGAACCGGACTCCTCCGCGGGTATTGGCAAATCGGGTGCACAGCCCGCTAAAAAGAG
ACTCAATTTCGGTCAGACTGGCGACACAGAGTCAGTCCCAGACCCTCAACCAATCGGAGAACCTCCCGCA
GCCCCCTCAGGTGTGGGATCTCTTACAATGGCTTCAGGTGGTGGCGCACCAGTGGCAGACAATAACGAAG
GTGCCGATGGAGTGGGTAGTTCCTCGGGAAATTGGCATTGCGATTCCCAATGGCTGGGGGACAGAGTCAT
CACCACCAGCACCCGAACCTGGGCCCTGCCCACCTACAACAATCACCTCTACAAGCAAATCTCCAACAGC
ACATCTGGAGGATCTTCAAATGACAACGCCTACTTCGGCTACAGCACCCCCTGGGGGTATTTTGACTTCA
ACAGATTCCACTGCCACTTCTCACCACGTGACTGGCAGCGACTCATCAACAACAACTGGGGATTCCGGCC
TAAGCGACTCAACTTCAAGCTCTTCAACATTCAGGTCAAAGAGGTTACGGACAACAATGGAGTCAAGACC
ATCGCCAATAACCTTACCAGCACGGTCCAGGTCTTCACGGACTCAGACTATCAGCTCCCGTACGTGCTCG
GGTCGGCTCACGAGGGCTGCCTCCCGCCGTTCCCAGCGGACGTTTTCATGATTCCTCAGTACGGGTATCT
GACGCTTAATGATGGAAGCCAGGCCGTGGGTCGTTCGTCCTTTTACTGCCTGGAATATTTCCCGTCGCAA
ATGCTAAGAACGGGTAACAACTTCCAGTTCAGCTACGAGTTTGAGAACGTACCTTTCCATAGCAGCTACG
CTCACAGCCAAAGCCTGGACCGACTAATGAATCCACTCATCGACCAATACTTGTACTATCTCTCAAAGAC
TATTAACGGTTCTGGACAGAATCAACAAACGCTAAAATTCAGTGTGGCCGGACCCAGCAACATGGCTGTC
CAGGGAAGAAACTACATACCTGGACCCAGCTACCGACAACAACGTGTCTCAACCACTGTGACTCAAAACA
ACAACAGCGAATTTGCTTGGCCTGGAGCTTCTTCTTGGGCTCTCAATGGACGTAATAGCTTGATGAATCC
TGGACCTGCTATGGCCAGCCACAAAGAAGGAGAGGACCGTTTCTTTCCTTTGTCTGGATCTTTAATTTTT
GGCAAACAAGGAACTGGAAGAGACAACGTGGATGCGGACAAAGTCATGATAACCAACGAAGAAGAAATTA
AAACTACTAACCCGGTAGCAACGGAGTCCTATGGACAAGTGGCCACAAACCACCAGAGTGCCCAAGTTGT
TAGTGATTATACTGTGGCACAGGCGCAGACCGGCTGGGTTCAAAACCAAGGAATACTTCCGGGTATGGTT
TGGCAGGACAGAGATGTGTACCTGCAAGGACCCATTTGGGCCAAAATTCCTCACACGGACGGCAACTTTC
ACCCTTCTCCGCTGATGGGAGGGTTTGGAATGAAGCACCCGCCTCCTCAGATCCTCATCAAAAACACACC
TGTACCTGCGGATCCTCCAACGGCCTTCAACAAGGACAAGCTGAACTCTTTCATCACCCAGTATTCTACT
GGCCAAGTCAGCGTGGAGATCGAGTGGGAGCTGCAGAAGGAAAACAGCAAGCGCTGGAACCCGGAGATCC
AGTACACTTCCAACTATTACAAGTCTAATAATGTTGAATTTGCTGTTAATACTGAAGGTGTATATAGTGA
ACCCCGCCCCATTGGCACCAGATACCTGACTCGTAATCTGTAATTGCTTGTTAATCAATAAACCGTTTAA
TTCGTTTCAGTTGAACTTTGGTCTCTGCGTATTTCTTTCTTATCTAGTTTCCATGGCTACGTAGATAAGT
AGCATGGCGGGTTAATCATTAACTACAGATATCCATCACACTGGCGGCCGCTCGACTAGAGCGGCCGCCA
CCGCGGTGGAGCTCCAGCTTTTGTTCCCTTTAGTGAGGGTTAATTGCGCGCTTGGCGTAATCATGGTCAT
AGCTGTTTCCTGTGTGAAATTGTTATCCGCTCACAATTCCACACAACATACGAGCCGGAAGCATAAAGTG
TAAAGCCTGGGGTGCCTAATGAGTGAGCTAACTCACATTAATTGCGTTGCGCTCACTGCCCGCTTTCCAG
TCGGGAAACCTGTCGTGCCAGCTGCATTAATGAATCGGCCAACGCGCGGGGAGAGGCGGTTTGCGTATTG
GGCGCTCTTCCGCTTCCTCGCTCACTGACTCGCTGCGCTCGGTCGTTCGGCTGCGGCGAGCGGTATCAGC
TCACTCAAAGGCGGTAATACGGTTATCCACAGAATCAGGGGATAACGCAGGAAAGAACATGTGAGCAAAA
GGCCAGCAAAAGGCCAGGAACCGTAAAAAGGCCGCGTTGCTGGCGTTTTTCCATAGGCTCCGCCCCCCTG
ACGAGCATCACAAAAATCGACGCTCAAGTCAGAGGTGGCGAAACCCGACAGGACTATAAAGATACCAGGC
GTTTCCCCCTGGAAGCTCCCTCGTGCGCTCTCCTGTTCCGACCCTGCCGCTTACCGGATACCTGTCCGCC
TTTCTCCCTTCGGGAAGCGTGGCGCTTTCTCATAGCTCACGCTGTAGGTATCTCAGTTCGGTGTAGGTCG
TTCGCTCCAAGCTGGGCTGTGTGCACGAACCCCCCGTTCAGCCCGACCGCTGCGCCTTATCCGGTAACTA
TCGTCTTGAGTCCAACCCGGTAAGACACGACTTATCGCCACTGGCAGCAGCCACTGGTAACAGGATTAGC
AGAGCGAGGTATGTAGGCGGTGCTACAGAGTTCTTGAAGTGGTGGCCTAACTACGGCTACACTAGAAGAA
CAGTATTTGGTATCTGCGCTCTGCTGAAGCCAGTTACCTTCGGAAAAAGAGTTGGTAGCTCTTGATCCGG
CAAACAAACCACCGCTGGTAGCGGTGGTTTTTTTGTTTGCAAGCAGCAGATTACGCGCAGAAAAAAAGGA
TCTCAAGAAGATCCTTTGATCTTTTCTACGGGGTCTGACGCTCAGTGGAACGAAAACTCACGTTAAGGGA
TTTTGGTCATGAGATTATCAAAAAGGATCTTCACCTAGATCCTTTTAAATTAAAAATGAAGTTTTAAATC
AATCTAAAGTATATATGAGTAAACTTGGTCTGACAGTTAGAAAAACTCATCGAGCATCAAATGAAACTGC
AATTTATTCATATCAGGATTATCAATACCATATTTTTGAAAAAGCCGTTTCTGTAATGAAGGAGAAAACT
CACCGAGGCAGTTCCATAGGATGGCAAGATCCTGGTATCGGTCTGCGATTCCGACTCGTCCAACATCAAT
ACAACCTATTAATTTCCCCTCGTCAAAAATAAGGTTATCAAGTGAGAAATCACCATGAGTGACGACTGAA
TCCGGTGAGAATGGCAAAAGTTTATGCATTTCTTTCCAGACTTGTTCAACAGGCCAGCCATTACGCTCGT
CATCAAAATCACTCGCATCAACCAAACCGTTATTCATTCGTGATTGCGCCTGAGCGAGACGAAATACGCG
ATCGCTGTTAAAAGGACAATTACAAACAGGAATCGAATGCAACCGGCGCAGGAACACTGCCAGCGCATCA
ACAATATTTTCACCTGAATCAGGATATTCTTCTAATACCTGGAATGCTGTTTTTCCGGGGATCGCAGTGG
TGAGTAACCATGCATCATCAGGAGTACGGATAAAATGCTTGATGGTCGGAAGAGGCATAAATTCCGTCAG
CCAGTTTAGTCTGACCATCTCATCTGTAACATCATTGGCAACGCTACCTTTGCCATGTTTCAGAAACAAC
TCTGGCGCATCGGGCTTCCCATACAAGCGATAGATTGTCGCACCTGATTGCCCGACATTATCGCGAGCCC
ATTTATACCCATATAAATCAGCATCCATGTTGGAATTTAATCGCGGCCTCGACGTTTCCCGTTGAATATG
GCTCATACTCTTCCTTTTTCAATATTATTGAAGCATTTATCAGGGTTATTGTCTCATGAGCGGATACATA
TTTGAATGTATTTAGAAAAATAAACAAATAGGGGTTCCGCGCACATTTCCCCGAAAAGTGCCACCTAAAT
TGTAAGCGTTAATATTTTGTTAAAATTCGCGTTAAATTTTTGTTAAATCAGCTCATTTTTTAACCAATAG
GCCGAAATCGGCAAAATCCCTTATAAATCAAAAGAATAGACCGAGATAGGGT
[37 nt withheld, positions 8873-8909]
AAAGAACGTGGACTCCAACGTCAAAGG
[49 nt withheld, positions 8937-8985]
T
[91 nt withheld, positions 8987-9077]
G
[124 nt withheld, positions 9079-9202]
CCCATTCGCCATTCAGGCTGCGCAACTGTTGGGAAGGGCGATCGGTGCGGGCCTCTTCGCTATTACGCCA
GCTGGCGAAAGGGGGATGTGCTGCAAGGCGATTAAGTTGGGTAACGCCAGGGTTTTCCCAGTCACGACGT
TGTAAAACGACGGCCAGTGAGCGCGCGTAATACGACTCACTATAGGGCGAATTGGG
Features (pLannotate 1.2.2; 29 found; start..end, strand, type, name):
    211..2073    +  CDS            Rep78: REP78_AAV2S - Experimental evidence at protein level: Swiss-Prot protein existence level 1. Plays an essential role in the initiation of viral DNA synthesis. Binds specifically to an inverted terminal repeat element (ITR) on the 3' and 5' ends of the viral DNA, where it cleaves a site specifically to generate a priming site for initiation of the synthesis of a complementary strand. Plays also a role as transcriptional regulator, DNA helicase and as key factors in site-specific integration of the viral genome. Regulates host PKA activity by interacting with host PRKX as a mechanism of interferi
   2176..2852    +  CDS            rtTA3 (fragment): reverse tetracycline transactivator 3 activates expression from Tet-responsive promoters in the presence of doxycycline
   2782..2892    +  CDS            VP48: 3 tandem repeats of the minimal activation domain of herpes simplex virus VP16 (Cheng et al., 2013)
   2931..2949    -  promoter       SP6 promoter: promoter for bacteriophage SP6 RNA polymerase
   2975..3199    +  polyA_signal   bGH poly(A) signal: bovine growth hormone polyadenylation signal
   3203..3224    +  promoter       SV40 promoter (fragment): SV40 enhancer and early promoter
   3260..3280    +  promoter       tight TRE promoter (fragment): Tet-responsive promoter PTight, consisting of seven tet operator sequences followed by the minimal CMV promoter
   3297..3317    +  promoter       tight TRE promoter (fragment): Tet-responsive promoter PTight, consisting of seven tet operator sequences followed by the minimal CMV promoter
   3334..3354    +  promoter       tight TRE promoter (fragment): Tet-responsive promoter PTight, consisting of seven tet operator sequences followed by the minimal CMV promoter
   3371..3391    +  promoter       tight TRE promoter (fragment): Tet-responsive promoter PTight, consisting of seven tet operator sequences followed by the minimal CMV promoter
   3408..3428    +  promoter       tight TRE promoter (fragment): Tet-responsive promoter PTight, consisting of seven tet operator sequences followed by the minimal CMV promoter
   3445..3465    +  promoter       tight TRE promoter (fragment): Tet-responsive promoter PTight, consisting of seven tet operator sequences followed by the minimal CMV promoter
   3482..3502    +  promoter       tight TRE promoter (fragment): Tet-responsive promoter PTight, consisting of seven tet operator sequences followed by the minimal CMV promoter
   3519..3539    +  promoter       tight TRE promoter (fragment): Tet-responsive promoter PTight, consisting of seven tet operator sequences followed by the minimal CMV promoter
   3545..4162    +  CDS            Rep52 (fragment): REP52_AAV2S - Experimental evidence at protein level: Swiss-Prot protein existence level 1. Plays a critical role during packaging of viral DNA into empty capsids, where they are thought to be part of the packaging motor complex. The single stranded genomic DNA is packaged in a 3' to 5' direction and requires the association between viral DNA and Rep40. Regulates host PKA activity by interacting with host PRKX as a mechanism to interfere with helper virus propagation and to promote its own replication. From Adeno-associated virus 2 (isolate Srivastava/1982) (AAV-2).
   4182..6410    +  CDS            VP1: CAPSD_AAV2S - Experimental evidence at protein level: Swiss-Prot protein existence level 1. Capsid protein self-assembles to form an icosahedral capsid with a T=1 symmetry, about 22 nm in diameter, and consisting of 60 copies of three size variants of the capsid protein VP1, VP2 and VP3 which differ in their N-terminus. The capsid encapsulates the genomic ssDNA. Binds to host cell heparan sulfate and uses host ITGA5-ITGB1 as coreceptor on the cell surface to provide virion attachment to target cell. This attachment induces virion internalization predominantly through clathrin-dependent endocyt
   6566..6594    -  misc_feature   MCS (fragment): pBluescript multiple cloning site
   6607..6625    -  promoter       T3 promoter: promoter for bacteriophage T3 RNA polymerase
   6670..6686    -  protein_bind   lac operator: The lac repressor binds to the lac operator to inhibit transcription in E. coli. This inhibition can be relieved by adding lactose or isopropyl-β-D-thiogalactopyranoside (IPTG). lac repressor encoded by lacI
   6694..6724    -  promoter       lac promoter: promoter for the E. coli lac operon
   6739..6760    -  protein_bind   CAP binding site: CAP binding activates transcription in the presence of cAMP. E. coli catabolite activator protein
   6773..6865    -  CDS            lacI (fragment): lac repressor; lacI; The lac repressor binds to the lac operator to inhibit transcription in E. coli. This inhibition can be relieved by adding lactose or isopropyl-β-D-thiogalactopyranoside (IPTG).
   7048..7636    -  rep_origin     ori: high-copy-number ColE1/pMB1/pBR322/pUC origin of replication
   7807..8616    -  CDS            KanR: aminoglycoside phosphotransferase; aph(3')-Ia; confers resistance to kanamycin in bacteria or G418 (Geneticin®) in eukaryotes
   8617..8721    -  promoter       AmpR promoter: bla
   8774..9202    -  rep_origin     f1 ori (sequence partly withheld): f1 bacteriophage origin of replication; arrow indicates direction of (+) strand synthesis
   9207..9362    -  CDS            lacZα (fragment): LacZα fragment of β-galactosidase; lacZ fragment
   9370..9388    +  promoter       T7 promoter: promoter for bacteriophage T7 RNA polymerase
   9397..18      -  misc_feature   MCS (fragment) (across the origin): pBluescript multiple cloning site
