[The description below was written by a language model from this plasmid's Addgene catalogue record and pLannotate feature annotations shown in this document.]
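Description:
kiCAP-AAV-M.Fas.4 is a 9.4 kb Rep/Cap packaging plasmid used to produce recombinant AAV carrying the engineered M.Fas.4 capsid, a variant reported to have central nervous system tropism in macaques. It is built on a modified pUC57-Kan backbone (the record says the modifications follow those of kiCAP-AAV-BI30 without detailing them). It is maintained in E. coli through a high-copy ColE1/pUC origin and a kanamycin resistance gene. An f1 origin, lac promoter/operator remnants, lacZα and lacI fragments, and T7, T3 and SP6 phage promoters are also annotated as backbone carry-over.

The capsid insert is an AAV9 VP1 open reading frame of about 2.2 kb with a seven-residue peptide inserted between amino acids 588 and 589, a surface-exposed position commonly used for retargeting peptides. The annotation tool labels this CDS by homology to AAV2 VP1, but the catalogue identifies it as AAV9-derived. The listed promoter is p41. This fits the annotated Rep52 fragment directly upstream of VP1, since the native cap promoter and its splice signals lie within the 3′ portion of the AAV rep sequence.

Two further elements appear in the feature table. A full-length AAV2 Rep78 coding region is followed by a tetracycline transactivator-type cassette (annotated as an rtTA3 fragment with VP16-derived activation repeats) and a bGH polyadenylation signal. An array of tet operator repeats then sits just before the Rep52 fragment and cap. This layout suggests that the plasmid-encoded transactivator boosts cap expression, although the record does not state this purpose. The plasmid contains no ITRs, so it supplies Rep and capsid proteins in trans, typically alongside an ITR-flanked transgene plasmid and adenoviral helper functions.
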