Addgene plasmid #196690: kiCAP-AAV-M.Fas.4
Purpose: Rep/Cap plasmid for the production of M.Fas.4, an AAV capsid with CNS tropism in macaques.
Depositing lab: Pardis Sabeti. Depositing organization: Broad Institute. Publication: Systemic administration of novel engineered AAV capsids facilitates enhanced transgene expression in the macaque CNS. Stanton AC, Lagerborg KA, Tellez L, Krunnfusz A, King EM, Ye S, Solomon IH, Tabebordbar M, Sabeti PC. Med (N Y). 2022 Nov 15:S2666-6340(22)00456-1. doi: 10.1016/j.medj.2022.11.002. PubMed 36417917.
Backbone
  Vector backbone: pUC57-Kan
  Backbone size w/o insert (bp): 3000
  Total vector size (bp): 9398
  Modifications to backbone: Backbone modifications as in kiCAP-AAV-BI30
  Vector type: AAV
Growth in bacteria
  Bacterial resistance: Kanamycin, 50 μg/mL
  Growth temperature: 30°C
  Growth strain: NEB Stable
  Copy number: High Copy
Gene/Insert
  Gene/Insert name: AAV9 VP1 modified with 7mer insertion between amino acids 588 and 589 (alt name: M.Fas.4)
  Species: Synthetic
  Insert size (bp): 2232
  Mutation: VVSDYTV insert between amino acids 588 and 589 of AAV9 VP1
  Promoter: p41
  Cloning method: Restriction Enzyme; 5′ cloning site BsiWI (not destroyed); 3′ cloning site AgeI (destroyed during cloning)
  Sequencing primers: 5′ N/A; 3′ N/A
Terms and licenses: Academic/Nonprofit Terms; Industry Terms: Not Available to Industry
How to cite: kiCAP-AAV-M.Fas.4 was a gift from Pardis Sabeti (Addgene plasmid # 196690 ; http://n2t.net/addgene:196690 ; RRID:Addgene_196690)
